Addgene plasmid #85193: pRS405-LEU2-TEF-KpolDcr1v2
Purpose: Integrating plasmid, K. polysporus Dcr1 under TEF promoter
Depositing lab: David Bartel. Depositing organization: Whitehead Institute for Biomedical Research. Publication: Structure of yeast Argonaute with guide RNA. Nakanishi K, Weinberg DE, Bartel DP, Patel DJ. Nature. 2012 Jun 20;486(7403):368-74. doi: 10.1038/nature11211. PubMed 22722195.
Backbone
  Vector backbone: pRS405
  Vector type: Yeast Expression ; integrating, shuttle vector
  Selectable markers: LEU2
Growth in bacteria
  Bacterial resistance: Ampicillin, 100 μg/mL
  Growth temperature: 37°C
  Growth strain: DH5alpha
  Copy number: Unknown
Gene/Insert
  Gene/Insert name: Dcr1 (alt name: Dicer from K. polysporus)
  Species: Kluyveromyces polysporus
  Promoter: TEF
  Cloning method: Restriction Enzyme; 5′ cloning site BamHI (not destroyed); 3′ cloning site XhoI (not destroyed)
  Sequencing primers: 5′ TEF-seq (5'-ggtcttcaatttctcaagtttc-3'); 3′ CYC1
Terms and licenses: Academic/Nonprofit Terms; Industry Terms: Not Available to Industry
How to cite: pRS405-LEU2-TEF-KpolDcr1v2 was a gift from David Bartel (Addgene plasmid # 85193 ; http://n2t.net/addgene:85193 ; RRID:Addgene_85193)
