[The description below was written by a language model from this plasmid's Addgene catalogue record and pLannotate feature annotations shown in this document.]
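Description:
pRS405-LEU2-TEF-KpolDcr1v2 is a yeast integrating shuttle vector built on the pRS405 backbone for constitutive expression of Dcr1, the Dicer enzyme of the budding yeast Kluyveromyces polysporus. The 7,761 nt plasmid is propagated in E. coli through a high-copy ColE1/pUC-type origin with β-lactamase conferring ampicillin resistance. It also retains an f1 phage origin and remnants of the pBluescript-style lac/lacZα cloning region with flanking T3 and T7 promoters. No yeast replication origin or centromere is annotated, consistent with an integrating design. Stable maintenance in yeast therefore depends on recombination into the chromosome, with transformants selected by leucine prototrophy from the S. cerevisiae LEU2 gene under its own promoter.

The expression cassette consists of the S. cerevisiae TEF1 promoter, a strong constitutive promoter, followed by the Dcr1 coding sequence cloned between BamHI and XhoI sites (both preserved), and the CYC1 transcription terminator. The automated annotation does not label the insert as Dcr1. It only detects a short stretch with homology to bacterial ribonuclease III (rnc) within the region between promoter and terminator, which fits Dicer being an RNase III-family enzyme that cleaves double-stranded RNA. No epitope tags or reporters are annotated. The record does not explain what the "v2" in the name denotes.

The stated purpose is simply integration-based expression of K. polysporus Dcr1 under the TEF promoter. The associated publication concerns the structure of yeast Argonaute bound to guide RNA, so the plasmid presumably supplies Dicer activity for generating small RNAs in yeast alongside Argonaute, though the record does not give the specific experimental use.
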