Features (pLannotate 1.2.2; 22 found; start..end, strand, type, name):
     96..200     +  promoter       AmpR promoter: bla
    201..1061    +  CDS            AmpR: β-lactamase; bla; confers resistance to ampicillin, carbenicillin, and related antibiotics
   1232..1820    +  rep_origin     ori: high-copy-number ColE1/pMB1/pBR322/pUC origin of replication
   2003..2095    +  CDS            lacI (fragment): lac repressor; lacI; The lac repressor binds to the lac operator to inhibit transcription in E. coli. This inhibition can be relieved by adding lactose or isopropyl-β-D-thiogalactopyranoside (IPTG).
   2108..2129    +  protein_bind   CAP binding site: CAP binding activates transcription in the presence of cAMP. E. coli catabolite activator protein
   2144..2174    +  promoter       lac promoter: promoter for the E. coli lac operon
   2182..2198    +  protein_bind   lac operator: The lac repressor binds to the lac operator to inhibit transcription in E. coli. This inhibition can be relieved by adding lactose or isopropyl-β-D-thiogalactopyranoside (IPTG). lac repressor encoded by lacI
   2243..2261    +  promoter       T3 promoter: promoter for bacteriophage T3 RNA polymerase
   2279..2677    +  promoter       TEF1 promoter: S. cerevisiae TEF1; promoter for EF-1α
   2681..2698    +  misc_feature   MCS (fragment): pBluescript multiple cloning site
   3110..3247    +  CDS            rnc (fragment): RNC_HELHP - Protein inferred from homology: Swiss-Prot protein existence level 3. Digests double-stranded RNA. Involved in the processing of primary rRNA transcript to yield the immediate precursors to the large and small rRNAs (23S and 16S). Processes some mRNAs, and tRNAs when they are encoded in the rRNA operon. Processes pre-crRNA and tracrRNA of type II CRISPR loci if present in the organism. From Helicobacter hepaticus (strain ATCC 51449 / 3B1).
   4382..4629    +  terminator     CYC1 terminator: S. cerevisiae CYC1; transcription terminator for CYC1
   4648..4666    -  promoter       T7 promoter: promoter for bacteriophage T7 RNA polymerase
   4674..4829    +  CDS            lacZα (fragment): LacZα fragment of β-galactosidase; lacZ fragment
   4833..5288    +  rep_origin     f1 ori (sequence partly withheld): f1 bacteriophage origin of replication; arrow indicates direction of (+) strand synthesis
   5289..5341    -  misc_feature   bom (fragment): basis of mobility region from pBR322
   5371..5448    +  CDS            YO192_YEAST (fragment): Experimental evidence at protein level: Swiss-Prot protein existence level 1. From Saccharomyces cerevisiae (strain ATCC 204508 / S288c) (Baker's yeast).
   5588..5992    +  promoter       LEU2 promoter: S. cerevisiae LEU2
   6005..7099    +  CDS            LEU2: 3-isopropylmalate dehydrogenase, required for leucine biosynthesis; S. cerevisiae LEU2; yeast auxotrophic marker
   7461..7562    -  CDS            NFS1 (fragment): NFS1_YEAST - Also known as SPL1 From Saccharomyces cerevisiae (strain ATCC 204508 / S288c) (Baker's yeast).
   7575..7625    -  misc_feature   bom (fragment): basis of mobility region from pBR322
   7727..1       -  CDS            rop (fragment) (across the origin): Rop protein, which maintains plasmids at low copy number; rop
>Addgene plasmid #85193 | pRS405-LEU2-TEF-KpolDcr1v2 | depositor full sequence | sequence record 164287 | pRS405-LEU2-TEF-KpolDcr1v2 sequence 7761 bps
GACGAAAGGGCCTCGTGATACGCCTATTTTTATAGGTTAATGTCATGATAATAATGGTTTCTTAGACGTC
AGGTGGCACTTTTCGGGGAAATGTGCGCGGAACCCCTATTTGTTTATTTTTCTAAATACATTCAAATATG
TATCCGCTCATGAGACAATAACCCTGATAAATGCTTCAATAATATTGAAAAAGGAAGAGTATGAGTATTC
AACATTTCCGTGTCGCCCTTATTCCCTTTTTTGCGGCATTTTGCCTTCCTGTTTTTGCTCACCCAGAAAC
GCTGGTGAAAGTAAAAGATGCTGAAGATCAGTTGGGTGCACGAGTGGGTTACATCGAACTGGATCTCAAC
AGCGGTAAGATCCTTGAGAGTTTTCGCCCCGAAGAACGTTTTCCAATGATGAGCACTTTTAAAGTTCTGC
TATGTGGCGCGGTATTATCCCGTATTGACGCCGGGCAAGAGCAACTCGGTCGCCGCATACACTATTCTCA
GAATGACTTGGTTGAGTACTCACCAGTCACAGAAAAGCATCTTACGGATGGCATGACAGTAAGAGAATTA
TGCAGTGCTGCCATAACCATGAGTGATAACACTGCGGCCAACTTACTTCTGACAACGATCGGAGGACCGA
AGGAGCTAACCGCTTTTTTGCACAACATGGGGGATCATGTAACTCGCCTTGATCGTTGGGAACCGGAGCT
GAATGAAGCCATACCAAACGACGAGCGTGACACCACGATGCCTGTAGCAATGGCAACAACGTTGCGCAAA
CTATTAACTGGCGAACTACTTACTCTAGCTTCCCGGCAACAATTAATAGACTGGATGGAGGCGGATAAAG
TTGCAGGACCACTTCTGCGCTCGGCCCTTCCGGCTGGCTGGTTTATTGCTGATAAATCTGGAGCCGGTGA
GCGTGGGTCTCGCGGTATCATTGCAGCACTGGGGCCAGATGGTAAGCCCTCCCGTATCGTAGTTATCTAC
ACGACGGGGAGTCAGGCAACTATGGATGAACGAAATAGACAGATCGCTGAGATAGGTGCCTCACTGATTA
AGCATTGGTAACTGTCAGACCAAGTTTACTCATATATACTTTAGATTGATTTAAAACTTCATTTTTAATT
TAAAAGGATCTAGGTGAAGATCCTTTTTGATAATCTCATGACCAAAATCCCTTAACGTGAGTTTTCGTTC
CACTGAGCGTCAGACCCCGTAGAAAAGATCAAAGGATCTTCTTGAGATCCTTTTTTTCTGCGCGTAATCT
GCTGCTTGCAAACAAAAAAACCACCGCTACCAGCGGTGGTTTGTTTGCCGGATCAAGAGCTACCAACTCT
TTTTCCGAAGGTAACTGGCTTCAGCAGAGCGCAGATACCAAATACTGTCCTTCTAGTGTAGCCGTAGTTA
GGCCACCACTTCAAGAACTCTGTAGCACCGCCTACATACCTCGCTCTGCTAATCCTGTTACCAGTGGCTG
CTGCCAGTGGCGATAAGTCGTGTCTTACCGGGTTGGACTCAAGACGATAGTTACCGGATAAGGCGCAGCG
GTCGGGCTGAACGGGGGGTTCGTGCACACAGCCCAGCTTGGAGCGAACGACCTACACCGAACTGAGATAC
CTACAGCGTGAGCTATGAGAAAGCGCCACGCTTCCCGAAGGGAGAAAGGCGGACAGGTATCCGGTAAGCG
GCAGGGTCGGAACAGGAGAGCGCACGAGGGAGCTTCCAGGGGGAAACGCCTGGTATCTTTATAGTCCTGT
CGGGTTTCGCCACCTCTGACTTGAGCGTCGATTTTTGTGATGCTCGTCAGGGGGGCGGAGCCTATGGAAA
AACGCCAGCAACGCGGCCTTTTTACGGTTCCTGGCCTTTTGCTGGCCTTTTGCTCACATGTTCTTTCCTG
CGTTATCCCCTGATTCTGTGGATAACCGTATTACCGCCTTTGAGTGAGCTGATACCGCTCGCCGCAGCCG
AACGACCGAGCGCAGCGAGTCAGTGAGCGAGGAAGCGGAAGAGCGCCCAATACGCAAACCGCCTCTCCCC
GCGCGTTGGCCGATTCATTAATGCAGCTGGCACGACAGGTTTCCCGACTGGAAAGCGGGCAGTGAGCGCA
ACGCAATTAATGTGAGTTAGCTCACTCATTAGGCACCCCAGGCTTTACACTTTATGCTTCCGGCTCGTAT
GTTGTGTGGAATTGTGAGCGGATAACAATTTCACACAGGAAACAGCTATGACCATGATTACGCCAAGCGC
GCAATTAACCCTCACTAAAGGGAACAAAAGCTGGAGCTCATAGCTTCAAAATGTTTCTACTCCTTTTTTA
CTCTTCCAGATTTTCTCGGACTCCGCGCATCGCCGTACCACTTCAAAACACCCAAGCACAGCATACTAAA
TTTCCCCTCTTTCTTCCTCTAGGGTGTCGTTAATTACCCGTACTAAAGGTTTGGAAAAGAAAAAAGAGAC
CGCCTCGTTTCTTTTTCTTCGTCGAAAAAGGCAATAAAAATTTTTATCACGTTTCTTTTTCTTGAAAATT
TTTTTTTTGATTTTTTTCTCTTTCGATGACCTCCCATTGATATTTAAGTTAATAAACGGTCTTCAATTTC
TCAAGTTTCAGTTTCATTTTTCTTGTTCTATTACAACTTTTTTTACTTCTTGCTCATTAGAAAGAAAGCA
TAGCAATCTAATCTAAGTTTTCTAGAACTAGTGGATCCATGTCTGATCAAGTTTATGTTCCGCCAACATC
AGCACCAATGAGCAACGAGTTAAAAGTTAGAGAATTTTATAGACTCCACAATGCTTGTGTGAAATTGAAA
GAGTCTATTAAATTGATTTATGAAAACCCATTGGTAACTGACCAAAATGTTTTGAATTTGGGAACTGCAG
AAAATACTATTGATTATACAATTTTAAACACACCTACACTAAATGTTGCTAAAACTTTACTGGGCAATAG
ATATTCATTAGATCTAATAGATCTTTTTCAATCTCATGATTTCAAAGATTCAAACACTGATGTGGATATG
TTTATTAAATATCCTGTGGTTTATGATGAAAATTTGGAAAATTTAGCATTTATGCATAAAAGTTTTCCAA
ATATGAATGCACATCTAAATGATGCTCAAAAGACTCAATTATCTAATGAAAGGTTAGAATTTTTGGGTGA
TAGTTGGCTAGGTGCTTTAGTTTCATATATTGTATACACCAGATTTCCTTCTGCAAATGAAGGTATGCTT
TCTCAAATGAAAGAATCAATAGTAAATAATAATAATCTATTTGATTGGAGTACAAAATTAAACTTCACCA
AGAGATTACAAGGTAATATCGCTACACCTACTAGAGTGGTCAAAGATAAAATGTCTAAACGTTATGCTGA
TTGTGTTGAAGCCTATATTGGTGCATTGGTTATTGATAGATTTGGCACTGAGTTTTTGGATATCAAGGAA
TGGTTAGAAGAACTATCAGAAAAAAAATTGGCCAAATCGAGCCAAATGGTGATAAAGGAACCATTAAATA
AAAATGCTAAAAATGAATTAGCCGAATTACTGCAAATTAACAAATTAGGACATAAACTTCATTACAGAAA
GCTTACAGAAATGCCTCCATTCAGAGTTGAAGTTAAAATAGGTGACATTCTGTTAGACGAAGCTGAAGGT
AACAGTATAAGGGAAGCAGAACACAGAGCTGCGATGAAGGTATTGGAAAATGATGAATTATTGAGGAAAT
ATTCGGTTTATGATTTAGAGGATGGAAACTCGAAGAAATATTCTATTGAAGAGACGGATCTTAAACATGA
TATTGAATCCTCTGGAATATCTAATGAAAATTTTTTGCAAAATGAGGGAAATGGAACTGAAAATATAGAA
TCAAAATTTAAACAATTGAATATATCAAATGATAGCAACAAAGATGATTTAGTTAATAATATTACAAATT
CTGTTTTTAGTAAATTGCAGGATGTCGTAAGTAAAATTGTCATTGACGCTATTTCCGAATCAATCCCAAA
TAATCCCCACAAAATAGAACAATCTAGAAATGGTAAAGTAGGAACACAAACAAATACTAGTGCTACAACT
TCAGATGTCCTTTCAGTTCAAACGTCTATTCCTAAAAGCGAGTCAACTTCGGCTGATAAAGCTCCTATCA
CATGTGATCCCAATGCCAAACAGGCATTGTATACCCTGTTATCTAGATCACAAGTGTTCCCAGACTATGA
AATGGTTCAACATTCCATGGATAATTTCACCGCTAACTGTATCATTAAAGGCAGCGGTATATTTTTAGCG
TCCGGAAGAGGTCGCAGTAAGAAGATTGCTCAGCAAAATGCAGCATCAGCGGCACTTCGGAGCCCAATCT
TAAAATCTATTTTGGAAGAACAAAACAATTTTTAACTCGAGTCATGTAATTAGTTATGTCACGCTTACAT
TCACGCCCTCCCCCCACATCCGCTCTAACCGAAAAGGAAGGAGTTAGACAACCTGAAGTCTAGGTCCCTA
TTTATTTTTTTATAGTTATGTTAGTATTAAGAACGTTATTTATATTTCAAATTTTTCTTTTTTTTCTGTA
CAGACGCGTGTACGCATGTAACATTATACTGAAAACCTTGCTTGAGAAGGTTTTGGGACGCTCGAAGGCT
TTAATTTGCGGCCGGTACCCAATTCGCCCTATAGTGAGTCGTATTACGCGCGCTCACTGGCCGTCGTTTT
ACAACGTCGTGACTGGGAAAACCCTGGCGTTACCCAACTTAATCGCCTTGCAGCACATCCCCCTTTCGCC
AGCTGGCGTAATAGCGAAGAGGCCCGCACCGATCGCCCTTCCCAACAGTTGCGCAGCCTGAATGGCGAAT
GG
[124 nt withheld, positions 4833-4956]
C
[91 nt withheld, positions 4958-5048]
A
[49 nt withheld, positions 5050-5098]
CCTTTGACGTTGGAGTCCACGTTCTTT
[37 nt withheld, positions 5126-5162]
ACCCTATCTCGGTCTATTCTTTTGATTTATAAGGGATTTTGCCGATTTCGGCCTATTGGTTAAAAAATGA
GCTGATTTAACAAAAATTTAACGCGAATTTTAACAAAATATTAACGTTTACAATTTCCTGATGCGGTATT
TTCTCCTTACGCATCTGTGCGGTATTTCACACCGCATATCGACGGTCGAGGAGAACTTCTAGTATATCCA
CATACCTAATATTATTGCCTTATTAAAAATGGAATCCCAACAATTACATCAAAATCCACATTCTCTTCAA
AATCAATTGTCCTGTACTTCCTTGTTCATGTGTGTTCAAAAACGTTATATTTATAGGATAATTATACTCT
ATTTCTCAACAAGTAATTGGTTGTTTGGCCGAGCGGTCTAAGGCGCCTGATTCAAGAAATATCTTGACCG
CAGTTAACTGTGGGAATACTCAGGTATCGTAAGATGCAAGAGTTCGAATCTCTTAGCAACCATTATTTTT
TTCCTCAACATAACGAGAACACACAGGGGCGCTATCGCACAGAATCAAATTCGATGACTGGAAATTTTTT
GTTAATTTCAGAGGTCGCCTGACGCATATACCTTTTTCAACTGAAAAATTGGGAGAAAAAGGAAAGGTGA
GAGGCCGGAACCGGCTTTTCATATAGAATAGAGAAGCGTTCATGACTAAATGCTTGCATCACAATACTTG
AAGTTGACAATATTATTTAAGGACCTATTGTTTTTTCCAATAGGTGGTTAGCAATCGTCTTACTTTCTAA
CTTTTCTTACCTTTTACATTTCAGCAATATATATATATATTTCAAGGATATACCATTCTAATGTCTGCCC
CTATGTCTGCCCCTAAGAAGATCGTCGTTTTGCCAGGTGACCACGTTGGTCAAGAAATCACAGCCGAAGC
CATTAAGGTTCTTAAAGCTATTTCTGATGTTCGTTCCAATGTCAAGTTCGATTTCGAAAATCATTTAATT
GGTGGTGCTGCTATCGATGCTACAGGTGTCCCACTTCCAGATGAGGCGCTGGAAGCCTCCAAGAAGGTTG
ATGCCGTTTTGTTAGGTGCTGTGGCTGGTCCTAAATGGGGTACCGGTAGTGTTAGACCTGAACAAGGTTT
ACTAAAAATCCGTAAAGAACTTCAATTGTACGCCAACTTAAGACCATGTAACTTTGCATCCGACTCTCTT
TTAGACTTATCTCCAATCAAGCCACAATTTGCTAAAGGTACTGACTTCGTTGTTGTCAGAGAATTAGTGG
GAGGTATTTACTTTGGTAAGAGAAAGGAAGACGATGGTGATGGTGTCGCTTGGGATAGTGAACAATACAC
CGTTCCAGAAGTGCAAAGAATCACAAGAATGGCCGCTTTCATGGCCCTACAACATGAGCCACCATTGCCT
ATTTGGTCCTTGGATAAAGCTAATCTTTTGGCCTCTTCAAGATTATGGAGAAAAACTGTGGAGGAAACCA
TCAAGAACGAATTCCCTACATTGAAGGTTCAACATCAATTGATTGATTCTGCCGCCATGATCCTAGTTAA
GAACCCAACCCACCTAAATGGTATTATAATCACCAGCAACATGTTTGGTGATATCATCTCCGATGAAGCC
TCCGTTATCCCAGGTTCCTTGGGTTTGTTGCCATCTGCGTCCTTGGCCTCTTTGCCAGACAAGAACACCG
CATTTGGTTTGTACGAACCATGCCACGGTTCTGCTCCAGATTTGCCAAAGAATAAGGTTGACCCTATCGC
CACTATCTTGTCTGCTGCAATGATGTTGAAATTGTCATTGAACTTGCCTGAAGAAGGTAAGGCCATTGAA
GATGCAGTTAAAAAGGTTTTGGATGCAGGTATCAGAACTGGTGATTTAGGTGGTTCCAACAGTACCACCG
AAGTCGGTGATGCTGTCGCCGAAGAAGTTAAGAAAATCCTTGCTTAAAAAGATTCTCTTTTTTTATGATA
TTTGTACATAAACTTTATAAATGAAATTCATAATAGAAACGACACGAAATTACAAAATGGAATATGTTCA
TAGGGTAGACGAAACTATATACGCAATCTACATACATTTATCAAGAAGGAGAAAAAGGAGGATAGTAAAG
GAATACAGGTAAGCAAATTGATACTAATGGCTCAACGTGATAAGGAAAAAGAATTGCACTTTAACATTAA
TATTGACAAGGAGGAGGGCACCACACAAAAAGTTAGGTGTAACAGAAAATCATGAAACTACGATTCCTAA
TTTGATATTGGAGGATTTTCTCTAAAAAAAAAAAAATACAACAAATAAAAAACACTCAATGACCTGACCA
TTTGATGGAGTTTAAGTCAATACCTTCTTGAAGCATTTCCCATAATGGTGAAAGTTCCCTCAAGAATTTT
ACTCTGTCAGAAACGGCCTTACGACGTAGTCGATATGGTGCACTCTCAGTACAATCTGCTCTGATGCCGC
ATAGTTAAGCCAGCCCCGACACCCGCCAACACCCGCTGACGCGCCCTGACGGGCTTGTCTGCTCCCGGCA
TCCGCTTACAGACAAGCTGTGACCGTCTCCGGGAGCTGCATGTGTCAGAGGTTTTCACCGTCATCACCGA
AACGCGCGA
