>Addgene plasmid #85193 | pRS405-LEU2-TEF-KpolDcr1v2 | addgene partial sequence | sequence record 165822 | TEF_seq 5'-ggtcttcaatttctcaagtttc-3'
TTACAACTTTTTTTACTTCTTGCTCATTAGAAAGAAAGCATAGCAATCTAATCTAAGTTTTCTAGAACTA
GTGGATCCATGTCTGATCAAGTTTATGTTCCGCCAACATCAGCACCAATGAGCAACGAGTTAAAAGTTAG
AGAATTTTATAGACTCCACAATGCTTGTGTGAAATTGAAAGAGTCTATTAAATTGATTTATGAAAACCCA
TTGGTAACTGACCAAAATGTTTTGAATTTGGGAACTGCAGAAAATACTATTGATTATACAATTTTAAACA
CACCTACACTAAATGTTGCTAAAACTTTACTGGGCAATAGATATTCATTAGATCTAATAGATCTTTTTCA
ATCTCATGATTTCAAAGATTCAAACACTGATGTGGATATGTTTATTAAATATCCTGTGGTTTATGATGAA
AATTTGGAAAATTTAGCATTTATGCATAAAAGTTTTCCAAATATGAATGCACATCTAAATGATGCTCAAA
AGACTCAATTATCTAATGAAAGGTTAGAATTTTTGGGTGATAGTTGGCTAGGTGCTTTAGTTTCATATAT
TGTATACACCAGATTTCCTTCTGCAAATGAAGGTATGCTTTCTCAAATGAAAGAATCAATAGTAAATAAT
AATAATCTATTTGATTGGAGTACAAAATTAAACTTCACCAAGAGATTACAAGGTAATATCGCTACACCTA
CTAGAGTGGTCAAAGATAAAATGTCTAAACGTTATGCTGATTGTGTTGAAGCCTATATTGGTGCATTGGT
TATTGATAGATTTGGCACTGAGTTTTTGGATATCAAGGAATGGTTAGAAGAACTATCAGAAAAAAAATTG
GCCAAATCGAGCCAAATGGTGATAAAGGAACCATTAAATAAAAATGCTAAAAATGAATTAGCCGAAT
