>Addgene plasmid #85193 | pRS405-LEU2-TEF-KpolDcr1v2 | addgene partial sequence | sequence record 165823 | CYC1 5'-GCGTGAATGTAAGCGTGAC-3'
AAATTGTTTTGTTCTTCCAAAATAGATTTTAAGATTGGGCTCCGAAGTGCCGCTGATGCTGCATTTTGCT
GAGCAATCTTCTTACTGCGACCTCTTCCGGACGCTAAAAATATACCGCTGCCTTTAATGATACAGTTAGC
GGTGAAATTATCCATGGAATGTTGAACCATTTCATAGTCTGGGAACACTTGTGATCTAGATAACAGGGTA
TACAATGCCTGTTTGGCATTGGGATCACATGTGATAGGAGCTTTATCAGCCGAAGTTGACTCGCTTTTAG
GAATAGACGTTTGAACTGAAAGGACATCTGAAGTTGTAGCACTAGTATTTGTTTGTGTTCCTACTTTACC
ATTTCTAGATTGTTCTATTTTGTGGGGATTATTTGGGAT
